Addgene plasmid #123194: pSB137 - pL2_pSB90_pNOS::rLUC-I::tNOS_tOCS::fLUC-I::pSTR1
Purpose: binary plant vector for transient dual luciferase (rLUC & fLUC with introns) expression
Depositing lab: Erin Cram & Carolyn Lee-Parsons. Depositing organization: Northeastern University. Publication: EASI Transformation: An Efficient Transient Expression Method for Analyzing Gene Function in Catharanthus roseus Seedlings. Mortensen S, Bernal-Franco D, Cole LF, Sathitloetsakun S, Cram EJ, Lee-Parsons CWT. Front Plant Sci. 2019 Jun 11;10:755. doi: 10.3389/fpls.2019.00755. eCollection 2019. PubMed 31263474.
Backbone
  Vector backbone: pSB90
  Backbone manufacturer: Modified from pAGM4723 (Weber et al., 2011; DOI:10.1371/journal.pone.0016765) by the addition of the VirGN54D gene
  Backbone size w/o insert (bp): 5851
  Vector type: Plant Expression, Luciferase
Growth in bacteria
  Bacterial resistance: Kanamycin, 50 μg/mL
  Growth temperature: 37°C
  Growth strain: DH5alpha
  Copy number: High Copy
Gene/Insert
  Gene/Insert name: pNOS::rLUC-I::tNOS tOCS::fLUC-I::pSTR1
  Species: Synthetic
  Insert size (bp): 4873
  Cloning method: Restriction Enzyme; 5′ cloning site Unknown (unknown if destroyed); 3′ cloning site Unknown (unknown if destroyed)
  Sequencing primers: 5′ n/a
Terms and licenses: Academic/Nonprofit Terms; Industry Terms: Not Available to Industry
Depositor comments: Transient fLUC and rLUC expression vector for plants. Introns avoid expression in Agrobacteria. Increased virulence in Agro. through VirGN54D in the vector backbone.
How to cite: pSB137 - pL2_pSB90_pNOS::rLUC-I::tNOS_tOCS::fLUC-I::pSTR1 was a gift from Erin Cram & Carolyn Lee-Parsons (Addgene plasmid # 123194 ; http://n2t.net/addgene:123194 ; RRID:Addgene_123194)
