[The description below was written by a language model from this plasmid's Addgene catalogue record and pLannotate feature annotations shown in this document.]
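Description:
pSB137 is a binary plant expression vector for Agrobacterium-mediated transient dual-luciferase assays. It is a level 2 ("pL2") assembly in the pSB90 backbone, which is pAGM4723 modified by the addition of the VirG N54D gene. The roughly 10.7 kb plasmid replicates in E. coli through a high-copy ColE1/pUC-type origin. In Agrobacterium it is maintained by the pVS1 oriV together with the RepA replication and StaA stability proteins. Selection in bacteria is by kanamycin, through an aminoglycoside phosphotransferase gene driven by the bla promoter. The virG coding sequence lies in the backbone outside the T-DNA, and the depositors state that the N54D variant increases Agrobacterium virulence.

Between the nopaline-type left and right T-DNA border repeats sit two reporter units arranged tail to tail. The first unit uses the nopaline synthase (NOS) promoter and the TMV Ω translational enhancer to drive Renilla luciferase, ending in the NOS terminator. The Renilla coding sequence is annotated as two fragments separated by a short gap, which fits the intron indicated by the "rLUC-I" name. The second unit runs in the opposite orientation and encodes firefly luciferase interrupted by the IV2 intron from the potato ST-LS1 gene, followed by the OCS terminator. By name it is driven by pSTR1. That promoter is not annotated in the feature table, but an unannotated stretch upstream of the firefly coding sequence probably corresponds to it.

The introns prevent functional luciferase from being made in Agrobacterium, so the signal reflects expression in plant cells only. In a dual-luciferase design of this kind, the NOS-driven Renilla signal typically normalises the firefly readout of pSTR1 activity. The associated publication applies such vectors to transient expression in Catharanthus roseus seedlings.
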