Features (pLannotate 1.2.2; 18 found; start..end, strand, type, name):
    116..295     +  promoter       NOS promoter: nopaline synthase promoter
    331..386     +  misc_feature   TMV Ω: translational enhancer from the tobacco mosaic virus 5'-leader sequence (Gallie et al., 1988)
    388..1242    +  CDS            LUCI_RENRE (fragment): Experimental evidence at protein level: Swiss-Prot protein existence level 1. Upon binding the substrate, the enzyme catalyzes an oxygenation, producing a very short-lived hydroperoxide that cyclizes into a dioxetanone structure, which collapses, releasing a CO(2) molecule. The spontaneous breakdown of the dioxetanone releases the energy (about 50 kcal/mole) that is necessary to generate the excited state of the coelenteramide product, which is the singlet form of the monoanion. In vivo the product undergoes the process of nonradiative energy transfer to an accessory protein, a green fluoresce
   1320..1424    +  CDS            LUCI_RENRE (fragment): Experimental evidence at protein level: Swiss-Prot protein existence level 1. Upon binding the substrate, the enzyme catalyzes an oxygenation, producing a very short-lived hydroperoxide that cyclizes into a dioxetanone structure, which collapses, releasing a CO(2) molecule. The spontaneous breakdown of the dioxetanone releases the energy (about 50 kcal/mole) that is necessary to generate the excited state of the coelenteramide product, which is the singlet form of the monoanion. In vivo the product undergoes the process of nonradiative energy transfer to an accessory protein, a green fluoresce
   1440..1692    +  terminator     NOS terminator: nopaline synthase terminator and poly(A) signal
   1741..2448    -  terminator     OCS terminator: octopine synthase terminator
   2456..3966    -  CDS            luciferase (fragment): firefly luciferase; luc
   3965..4153    -  intron         IV2 intron: modified second intron of the potato ST-LS1 gene (Vancanneyt et al., 1990)
   4152..4297    -  CDS            luciferase (fragment): firefly luciferase; luc
   4948..4972    +  misc_feature   RB T-DNA repeat: right border repeat from nopaline C58 T-DNA
   5252..5881    +  CDS            pVS1 StaA: stability protein from the Pseudomonas plasmid pVS1 (Heeb et al., 2000)
   6310..7383    +  CDS            pVS1 RepA: replication protein from the Pseudomonas plasmid pVS1 (Heeb et al., 2000)
   7449..7643    +  rep_origin     pVS1 oriV: origin of replication for the Pseudomonas plasmid pVS1 (Heeb et al., 2000)
   7705..7809    +  promoter       AmpR promoter: bla
   7810..8604    +  CDS            KanR: aminoglycoside phosphotransferase; aphA-3; confers resistance to kanamycin
   8865..9665    +  CDS            virG: VIRG_AGRT9 - Protein inferred from homology: Swiss-Prot protein existence level 3. VirG is required for the positive regulation of at least two vir loci encoded by the Ti plasmid of A.tumefaciens. From Agrobacterium tumefaciens (strain 15955).
   9929..10517   +  rep_origin     ori: high-copy-number ColE1/pMB1/pBR322/pUC origin of replication
  10653..10677   +  misc_feature   LB T-DNA repeat: left border repeat from nopaline C58 T-DNA
>Addgene plasmid #123194 | pSB137 - pL2_pSB90_pNOS::rLUC-I::tNOS_tOCS::fLUC-I::pSTR1 | addgene full sequence | sequence record 242244 | Addgene NGS Result
ACTGGGGTTGAACACTCTGTGCCGAATTCGGATCCGGAGAGCGGAGAATTAAGGGAGTCACGTTATGACC
CCCGCCGATGACGCGGGACAAGCCGTTTTACGTTTGGAACTGACAGAACCGCAACGTTGAAGGAGCCACT
CAGCCGCGGGTTTCTGGAGTTTAATGAGCTAAGCACATACGTCAGAAACCATTATTGCGCGTTCAAAAGT
CGCCTAAGGTCACTATCAGCTAGCAAATATTTCTTGTCAAAAATGCTCCACTGACGTTCCATAAATTCCC
CTCGGTATCCAATTAGAGTCTCATATTCACTCTCATACTGTATTTTTACAACAATTACCAACAACAACAA
ACAACAAACAACATTACAATTACTATTTACAATTACAATGACTTCTAAGGTTTATGATCCTGAACAAAGA
AAGAGAATGATTACTGGACCTCAATGGTGGGCTAGATGTAAGCAAATGAATGTTCTTGATTCTTTTATTA
ATTATTATGATTCTGAAAAGCATGCTGAAAATGCTGTTATTTTTCTTCATGGAAATGCTGCTTCTTCTTA
TCTTTGGAGACATGTTGTTCCACATATTGAACCAGTTGCTAGATGTATTATTCCAGATCTTATTGGTATG
GGAAAGTCTGGTAAGTCTGGTAATGGTTCTTATAGACTTCTTGATCATTATAAGTATCTTACTGCTTGGT
TTGAACTTCTTAATCTTCCAAAGAAGATTATTTTTGTTGGACATGATTGGGGTGCTTGTTTGGCTTTTCA
TTATTCTTATGAACATCAAGATAAGATTAAGGCTATTGTTCATGCTGAATCTGTTGTTGATGTTATTGAA
TCTTGGGATGAATGGCCTGATATTGAAGAAGATATTGCTTTGATTAAGTCTGAAGAAGGAGAAAAGATGG
TTTTGGAAAATAATTTCTTTGTTGAAACTATGTTGCCATCTAAGATTATGAGAAAGCTTGAACCAGAAGA
ATTTGCTGCTTATCTTGAACCATTTAAGGAAAAGGGTGAAGTTAGAAGGCCAACTCTTTCTTGGCCTAGA
GAAATTCCTCTTGTTAAGGGTGGTAAGCCTGATGTTGTTCAAATTGTTAGAAATTATAATGCTTATCTTA
GAGCTTCTGATGATCTTCCAAAGATGTTTATTGAATCTGATCCAGGATTCTTTTCTAATGCTATTGTTGA
AGGTGCTAAGAAGTTTCCTAATACTGAATTTGTTAAGGTACTTCATGCTTCAACGTGTAACTTAAGAGAT
ACTGTGTGAAATTTTATATTTCCATACATTTGCTTGACCTTTGCTTTTTGTCAATTTTTTTCCCCTTACA
GGTTAAGGGACTTCATTTTTCTCAAGAAGATGCTCCTGATGAAATGGGAAAGTATATTAAGTCTTTTGTT
GAAAGAGTTCTTAAGAATGAACAATGAGCTTGTCAAGCAGATCGTTCAAACATTTGGCAATAAAGTTTCT
TAAGATTGAATCCTGTTGCCGGTCTTGCGATGATTATCATATAATTTCTGTTGAATTACGTTAAGCATGT
AATAATTAACATGTAATGCATGACGTTATTTATGAGATGGGTTTTTATGATTAGAGTCCCGCAATTATAC
ATTTAATACGCGATAGAAAACAAAATATAGCGCGCAAACTAGGATAAATTATCGCGCGCGGTGTCATCTA
TGTTACTAGATCGACGCTGCAAGGTTTTGACGGGTTTACTAGAATTCGAGCTCAGCGGTCCTGCTGAGCC
TCGACATGTTGTCGCAAAATTCGCCCTGGACCCGCCCAACGATTTGTCGTCACTGTCAAGGTTTGACCTG
CACTTCATTTGGGGCCCACATACACCAAAAAAATGCTGCATAATTCTCGGGGCAGCAAGTCGGTTACCCG
GCCGCCGTGCTGGACCGGGTTGAATGGTGCCCGTAACTTTCGGTAGAGCGGACGGCCAATACTCAACTTC
AAGGAATCTCACCCATGCGCGCCGGCGGGGAACCGGAGTTCCCTTCAGTGAGCGTTATTAGTTCGCCGCT
CGGTGTGTCGTAGATACTAGCCCCTGGGGCACTTTTGAAATTTGAATAAGATTTATGTAATCAGTCTTTT
AGGTTTGACCGGTTCTGCCGCTTTTTTTAAAATTGGATTTGTAATAATAAAACGCAATTGTTTGTTATTG
TGGCGCTCTATCATAGATGTCGCTATAAACCTATTCAGCACAATATATTGTTTTCATTTTAATATTGTAC
ATATAAGTAGTAGGGTACAATCAGTAAATTGAACGGAGAATATTATTCATAAAAATACGATAGTAACGGG
TGATATATTCATTAGAATGAACCGAAACCGGCGGTAAGGATCTGAGCTACACATGCTCAGGTTTTTTACA
ACGTGCACAACAGAATTGAAAGCAAATATCATGCGATCATAGGCTTCTCGCATATCTCATTAAAGCAGGA
CAAGCTTACAATTTGGACTTTCCGCCCTTCTTGGCCTTTATGAGGATCTCTCTGATTTTTCTTGCGTCGA
GTTTTCCGGTAAGACCTTTCGGTACTTCGTCCACAAACACAACTCCTCCGCGCAACTTTTTCGCGGTTGT
TACTTGACTGGCGACGTAATCCACGATCTCTTTTTCCGTCATCGTCTTTCCGTGCTCCAAAACAACAACG
GCGGCGGGAAGTTCACCGGCGTCATCGTCGGGCAGACCTGCCACGCCCGCGTCGAAGATGTTGGGGTGTT
GTAACAATATCGATTCCAATTCAGCGGGGGCCACCTGATATCCTTTGTATTTAATTAAAGACTTCAAGCG
GTCAACTATGAAGAAGTGTTCGTCCTCGTCCCAGTAAGCTATGTCTCCAGAATGTAGCCATCCATCCTTG
TCAATCAAGGCGTTGGTCGCTTCCGGATTGTTTACATAACCGGACATAATCATAGGTCCTCTGACACATA
ATTCGCCTCTCTGATTAACGCCCAGCGTTTTCCCGGTATCCAGATCCACAACCTTCGCTTCAAAAAATGG
AACAACTTTACCGACCGCGCCCGGTTTATCATCCCCCTCGGGTGTAATCAGAATAGCTGATGTAGTCTCA
GTGAGCCCATATCCTTGTCGTATCCCTGGAAGATGGAAGCGTTTTGCAACCGCTTCCCCGACTTCTTTCG
AAAGAGGTGCGCCCCCAGAAGCAATTTCGTGTAAATTAGATAAATCGTATTTGTCAATCAGAGTGCTTTT
GGCGAAGAATGAAAATAGGGTTGGTACTAGCAACGCACTTTGAATTTTGTAATCCTGAAGGGATCGTAAA
AACAGCTCTTCTTCAAATCTATACATTAAGACGACTCGAAATCCACATATCAAATATCCGAGTGTAGTAA
ACATTCCAAAACCGTGATGGAATGGAACAACACTTAAAATCGCAGTATCCGGAATGATTTGATTGCCAAA
AATAGGATCTCTGGCATGCGAGAATCTGACGCAGGCAGTTCTATGCGGAAGGGCCACACCCTTAGGTAAC
CCAGTAGATCCAGAGGAATTCATTATCAGTGCAATTGTTTTGTCACGATCAAAGGACTCTGGTACAAAAT
CGTATTCATTAAAACCGGGAGGTAGATGAGATGTGACGAACGTGTACATCGACTGAAATCCCTGGTAATC
CGTTTTAGAATCCATGATAATAATTTTCTGGATTATTGGTAATTTTTTTTGCACGTTCAAAATTTTTTGC
AACCCCTTTTTGGAAACAAACACTACGGTAGGCTGCGAAATGTTCATACTGTTGAGCAATTCACGTTCAT
TATAAATGTCGTTCGCGGGCGCAACTGCAACTCCGATAAATAACGCGCCCAACACCGGCATAAAGAATTG
AAGAGAGTTTTCACTGCATACGACGATTCTGTGATTTGTATTCAGCCCATATCGTTTCATAGCTTCTGCC
AACCGAACGGACATTTCGAAGTATTCCGCGTACGTGATGTTCACCTGCACATCAACAAATTTTGGTCATA
TATTAGAAAAGTTATAAATTAAAATATACACACTTATAAACTACAGAAAAGCAATTGCTATATACTACAT
TCTTTTATTTTGAAAAAAATATTTGAAATATTATATTACTACTAATTAATGATAATTATTATATATATAT
CAAAGGTAGAAGCAGAAACTTACCTCGATATGTGCATCTGTAAAAGCAATTGTTCCAGGAACCAGGGCGT
ATCTCTTCATAGCCTTATGCAGTTGCTCTCCAGCGGTTCCATCCTCTAGAGGATAGAATGGCGCCGGGCC
TTTCTTTATGTTTTTGGCGTCCTCCATTGTTGACTGTAAATGATGGGAGTGAAGCAGAGAGGGGCAGCTA
TGGGGTATGGTTTGATACTTAGAGGGACAGTGAAGGAATATAATAAGCCCACAAACTCACCAAACAAGGT
CCAAGGGAAATCACTTTCAAAGAAGGCGGTCTAAGAGTGATGTACCACGTGGAGTAATATTTATAGGCTT
ATCCAATATACTTATGCATTCTTTTATTCCTTTATTTTGTATATATCATAAATATATTTTTATCGGTTTA
TACATCAATTAATAATTATAATTCCTAATACTAATTATTGTAAAATAATTATATGATAAATAGCGATTTA
ATTACAAAATGTTTCGCTTGTCTAATTCGTATTTTCGACTATATATTAAAATCATAATACTTTTGCTAGA
TCTTTTTGTTTGTCCAATTTCTGTAATGAATAATATTATTGTTTTAATATGATAATAAATAAATTAAACT
CGTAAAATGATATTATAGGAAGATTTTAAAATTTTTAGTAGCAGAATTATTTTTTTCAAATAGATTTTTT
TTTGAAATCAGTTGTAGGGATTAATTAATTATGAAAATACAAACAATAAAGATCCTCCTTACGAGGATGC
ACATGTGACCGAGGGACACGAAGTGATCCGTTTAAACTATCAGTGTTTGACAGGATATATTGGCGGGTAA
ACCTAAGAGAAAAGAGCGTTTATTAGAATAATCGGATATTTAAAAGGGCGTGAAAAGGTTTATCCGTTCG
TCCATTTGTATGTGCCAGCCGTGCGGCTGCATGAAATCCTGGCCGGTTTGTCTGATGCCAAGCTGGCGGC
CTGGCCGGCCAGCTTGGCCGCTGAAGAAACCGAGCGCCGCCGTCTAAAAAGGTGATGTGTATTTGAGTAA
AACAGCTTGCGTCATGCGGTCGCTGCGTATATGATGCGATGAGTAAATAAACAAATACGCAAGGGGAACG
CATGAAGGTTATCGCTGTACTTAACCAGAAAGGCGGGTCAGGCAAGACGACCATCGCAACCCATCTAGCC
CGCGCCCTGCAACTCGCCGGGGCCGATGTTCTGTTAGTCGATTCCGATCCCCAGGGCAGTGCCCGCGATT
GGGCGGCCGTGCGGGAAGATCAACCGCTAACCGTTGTCGGCATCGACCGCCCGACGATTGACCGCGACGT
GAAGGCCATCGGCCGGCGCGACTTCGTAGTGATCGACGGAGCGCCCCAGGCGGCGGACTTGGCTGTGTCC
GCGATCAAGGCAGCCGACTTCGTGCTGATTCCGGTGCAGCCAAGCCCTTACGACATATGGGCCACCGCCG
ACCTGGTGGAGCTGGTTAAGCAGCGCATTGAGGTCACGGATGGAAGGCTACAAGCGGCCTTTGTCGTGTC
GCGGGCGATCAAAGGCACGCGCATCGGCGGTGAGGTTGCCGAGGCGCTGGCCGGGTACGAGCTGCCCATT
CTTGAGTCCCGTATCACGCAGCGCGTGAGCTACCCAGGCACTGCCGCCGCCGGCACAACCGTTCTTGAAT
CAGAACCCGAGGGCGACGCTGCCCGCGAGGTCCAGGCGCTGGCCGCTGAAATTAAATCAAAACTCATTTG
AGTTAATGAGGTAAAGAGAAAATGAGCAAAAGCACAAACACGCTAAGTGCCGGCCGTCCGAGCGCACGCA
GCAGCAAGGCTGCAACGTTGGCCAGCCTGGCAGACACGCCAGCCATGAAGCGGGTCAACTTTCAGTTGCC
GGCGGAGGATCACACCAAGCTGAAGATGTACGCGGTACGCCAAGGCAAGACCATTACCGAGCTGCTATCT
GAATACATCGCGCAGCTACCAGAGTAAATGAGCAAATGAATAAATGAGTAGATGAATTTTAGCGGCTAAA
GGAGGCGGCATGGAAAATCAAGAACAACCAGGCACCGACGCCGTGGAATGCCCCATGTGTGGAGGAACGG
GCGGTTGGCCAGGCGTAAGCGGCTGGGTTGTCTGCCGGCCCTGCAATGGCACTGGAACCCCCAAGCCCGA
GGAATCGGCGTGAGCGGTCGCAAACCATCCGGCCCGGTACAAATCGGCGCGGCGCTGGGTGATGACCTGG
TGGAGAAGTTGAAGGCCGCGCAGGCCGCCCAGCGGCAACGCATCGAGGCAGAAGCACGCCCCGGTGAATC
GTGGCAAGCGGCCGCTGATCGAATCCGCAAAGAATCCCGGCAACCGCCGGCAGCCGGTGCGTCGTCGATT
AGGAAGCCGCCCAAGGGCGACGAGCAACCAGATTTTTTCGTTCCGATGCTCTATGACGTGGGCACCCGCG
ATAGTCGCAGCATCATGGACGTGGCCGTTTTCCGTCTGTCGAAGCGTGACCGACGAGCTGGCGAGGTGAT
CCGCTACGAGCTTCCAGACGGGCACGTAGAGGTTTCCGCAGGGCCGGCCGGCATGGCCAGTGTGTGGGAT
TACGACCTGGTACTGATGGCGGTTTCCCATCTAACCGAATCCATGAACCGATACCGGGAAGGGAAGGGAG
ACAAGCCCGGCCGCGTGTTCCGTCCACACGTTGCGGACGTACTCAAGTTCTGCCGGCGAGCCGATGGCGG
AAAGCAGAAAGACGACCTGGTAGAAACCTGCATTCGGTTAAACACCACGCACGTTGCCATGCAGCGTACG
AAGAAGGCCAAGAACGGCCGCCTGGTGACGGTATCCGAGGGTGAAGCCTTGATTAGCCGCTACAAGATCG
TAAAGAGCGAAACCGGGCGGCCGGAGTACATCGAGATCGAGCTAGCTGATTGGATGTACCGCGAGATCAC
AGAAGGCAAGAACCCGGACGTGCTGACGGTTCACCCCGATTACTTTTTGATCGATCCCGGCATCGGCCGT
TTTCTCTACCGCCTGGCACGCCGCGCCGCAGGCAAGGCAGAAGCCAGATGGTTGTTCAAGACGATCTACG
AACGCAGTGGCAGCGCCGGAGAGTTCAAGAAGTTCTGTTTCACCGTGCGCAAGCTGATCGGGTCAAATGA
CCTGCCGGAGTACGATTTGAAGGAGGAGGCGGGGCAGGCTGGCCCGATCCTAGTCATGCGCTACCGCAAC
CTGATCGAGGGCGAAGCATCCGCCGGTTCCTAATGTACGGAGCAGATGCTAGGGCAAATTGCCCTAGCAG
GGGAAAAAGGTCGAAAAAGCTTCTTTCCTGTGGATAGCACGTACATTGGGAACCCAAAGCCGTACATTGG
GAACCGGAACCCGTACATTGGGAACCCAAAGCCGTACATTGGGAACCGGTCACACATGTAAGTGACTGAT
ATAAAAGAGAAAAAAGGCGATTTTTCCGCCTAAAACTCTTTAAAACTTATTAAAACTCTTAAAACCCGCC
TGGCCTGTGCATAACTGTCTGGCCAGCGCACAGCCGAACAGCTGCAAAAAGCGCCCACATCAAGGCTCCG
AGTGCGCGGAACCCCTATTTGTTTATTTTTCTAAATACATTCAAATATGTATCCGCTCATGAGACAATAA
CCCTGATAAATGCTTCAATAATATTGAAAAAGGAAGAGTATGGCTAAAATGAGAATATCACCGGAATTGA
AAAAACTGATCGAAAAATACCGCTGCGTAAAAGATACGGAAGGAATGTCTCCTGCTAAGGTATATAAGCT
GGTGGGAGAAAATGAAAACCTATATTTAAAAATGACGGACAGCCGGTATAAAGGGACCACCTATGATGTG
GAACGGGAAAAGGACATGATGCTATGGCTGGAAGGAAAGCTGCCTGTTCCAAAGGTCCTGCACTTTGAAC
GGCATGATGGCTGGAGCAATCTGCTCATGAGTGAGGCCGATGGCGTCCTTTGCTCGGAAGAGTATGAAGA
TGAACAAAGCCCTGAAAAGATTATCGAGCTGTATGCGGAGTGCATCAGGCTCTTTCACTCCATCGACATA
TCGGATTGTCCCTATACGAATAGCTTAGACAGCCGCTTAGCCGAATTGGATTACTTACTGAATAACGATC
TGGCCGATGTGGATTGCGAAAACTGGGAAGAGGACACTCCATTTAAAGATCCGCGCGAGCTGTATGATTT
TTTAAAGACGGAAAAGCCCGAAGAGGAACTTGTCTTTTCCCACGGCGACCTGGGAGACAGCAACATCTTT
GTGAAAGATGGCAAAGTAAGTGGCTTTATTGATCTTGGGAGAAGCGGCAGGGCGGACAAGTGGTATGACA
TTGCCTTCTGCGTCCGGTCGCTCAGGGAGGATATCGGGGAAGAACAGTATGTCGAGCTATTTTTTGACTT
ACTGGGGATCAAGCCTGATTGGGAGAAAATAAAATATTATATTTTACTGGATGAATTGTTTTAGCTGTCA
GACCAAGTTTACTCATATATACTTTAGATTGATTTAAAACTTCATTTTTAATTTAAAAGGATCTAGGTGA
AGATCCTTTTTGATAATCTCATGACCAAAATCCCTTAACGTGAGTTTTCGTTCTAGCTGTAACCTCGAAG
CGTTTCACTTGTAACAACGATTGAGAATTTTTGTCATAAAATTGAAATACTTGGTTCGCATTTTTGTCAT
CCGCGGTCAGCCGCAATTCTGACGAACTGCCCATTTAGCTGGAGATGATTGTACATCCTTCACGTGAAAA
TTTCTCAAGCGCTGTGAACAAGGGTTCAGATTTTAGATTGAAAGGTGAGCCGTTGAAACACGTTCTTCTT
GTCGATGACGACGTCGCTATGCGGCATCTTATTATTGAATACCTTACGATCCACGCCTTCAAAGTGACCG
CGGTAGCCGACAGCACCCAGTTCACAAGAGTACTCTCTTCCGCGACGGTCGATGTCGTGGTTGTTGATCT
AGATTTAGGTCGTGAAGATGGGCTCGAGATCGTTCGTAATCTGGCGGCAAAGTCTGATATTCCAATCATA
ATTATCAGTGGCGACCGCCTTGAGGAGACGGATAAAGTTGTTGCACTCGAGCTAGGAGCAAGTGATTTTA
TCGCTAAGCCGTTCAGTATCAGAGAGTTTCTAGCACGCATTCGGGTTGCCTTGCGCGTGCGCCCCAACGT
TGTCCGCTCCAAAGACCGACGGTCTTTTTGTTTTACTGACTGGACACTTAATCTCAGGCAACGTCGCTTG
ATGTCCGAAGCTGGCGGTGAGGTGAAACTTACGGCAGGTGAGTTCAATCTTCTCCTCGCGTTTTTAGAGA
AACCCCGCGACGTTCTATCGCGCGAGCAACTTCTCATTGCCAGTCGAGTACGCGACGAGGAGGTTTATGA
CAGGAGTATAGATGTTCTCATTTTGAGGCTGCGCCGCAAACTTGAGGCGGATCCGTCAAGCCCTCAACTG
ATAAAAACAGCAAGAGGTGCCGGTTATTTCTTTGACGCGGACGTGCAGGTTTCGCACGGGGGGACGATGG
CAGCCTGAGCCAATTGCATTTGCCTCTTAATTATCTGGCTCAAAGGGTGACTGAGGAGTAAGCGATGTGC
CCATCACACTGACCACCAAGACGGGGGTTCGTTTTGAAGATCACCCTTCAGACCCAAGGCCAGTGTGCGT
TGATCGCGGCCACACTGCAAATTCACATACTGTCGATAAAGGGGCGTTGGACGAGAACCCATTCGTCAGG
ATACTGGCTCGTGATCTCACTGAGCGTCAGACCCCGTAGAAAAGATCAAAGGATCTTCTTGAGATCCTTT
TTTTCTGCGCGTAATCTGCTGCTTGCAAACAAAAAAACCACCGCTACCAGCGGTGGTTTGTTTGCCGGAT
CAAGAGCTACCAACTCTTTTTCCGAAGGTAACTGGCTTCAGCAGAGCGCAGATACCAAATACTGTTCTTC
TAGTGTAGCCGTAGTTAGGCCACCACTTCAAGAACTCTGTAGCACCGCCTACATACCTCGCTCTGCTAAT
CCTGTTACCAGTGGCTGCTGCCAGTGGCGATAAGTCGTGTCTTACCGGGTTGGACTCAAGACGATAGTTA
CCGGATAAGGCGCAGCGGTCGGGCTGAACGGGGGGTTCGTGCACACAGCCCAGCTTGGAGCGAACGACCT
ACACCGAACTGAGATACCTACAGCGTGAGCTATGAGAAAGCGCCACGCTTCCCGAAGGGAGAAAGGCGGA
CAGGTATCCGGTAAGCGGCAGGGTCGGAACAGGAGAGCGCACGAGGGAGCTTCCAGGGGGAAACGCCTGG
TATCTTTATAGTCCTGTCGGGTTTCGCCACCTCTGACTTGAGCGTCGATTTTTGTGATGCTCGTCAGGGG
GGCGGAGCCTATGGAAAAACGCCAGCAACGCGGCCTTTTTACGGTTCCTGCTCGGATCTGTTGGACCGGA
CAGTAGTCATGGTTGATGGGCTGCCTGTATCGAGTGGTGATTTTGTGCCGAGCTGCCGGTCGGGGAGCTG
TTGGCTGGCTGGTGGCAGGATATATTGTGGTGTAAACAAATTGACGCTTAGACAACTTAATAACACATTG
CGGACGTTTTTAATGT
